>Addgene plasmid #105108 | pUBN-paGFP-Dest | addgene full sequence | sequence record 204235 | Addgene NGS Result
TACCCGACGAGTCAGTAATAAACGGCGTCAAAGTGGTTGCAGCCGGCACACACGAGTCGTGTTTATCAAC
TCAAAGCACAAATACTTTTCCTCAACCTAAAAATAAGGCAATTAGCCAAAAACAACTTTGCGTGTAAACA
ACGCTCAATACACGTGTCATTTTATTATTAGCTATTGCTTCACCGCCTTAGCTTTCTCGTGACCTAGTCG
TCCTCGTCTTTTCTTCTTCTTCTTCTATAAAACAATACCCAAAGAGCTCTTCTTCTTCACAATTCAGATT
TCAATTTCTCAAAATCTTAAAAACTTTCTCTCAATTCTCTCTACCGTGATCAAGGTAAATTTCTGTGTTC
CTTATTCTCTCAAAATCTTCGATTTTGTTTTCGTTCGATCCCAATTTCGTATATGTTCTTTGGTTTAGAT
TCTGTTAATCTTAGATCGAAGACGATTTTCTGGGTTTGATCGTTAGATATCATCTTAATTCTCGATTAGG
GTTTCATAGATATCATCCGATTTGTTCAAATAATTTGAGTTTTGTCGAATAATTACTCTTCGATTTGTGA
TTTCTATCTAGATCTGGTGTTAGTTTCTAGTTTGTGCGATCGAATTTGTAGATTAATCTGAGTTTTTCTG
ATTAACACTCGAGTGCGGGATCCTCTAGAACTAGTATGGTGAGCAAGGGCGAGGAGCTGTTCACCGGGGT
GGTGCCCATCCTGGTCGAGCTGGACGGCGACGTAAACGGCCACAAGTTCAGCGTGTCCGGCGAGGGCGAG
GGCGATGCCACCTACGGCAAGCTGACCCTGAAGTTCATCTGCACCACCGGCAAGCTGCCCGTGCCCTGGC
CCACCCTCGTGACCACCCTGACCTACGGCGTGCAGTGCTTCAGCCGCTACCCCGACCACATGAAGCAGCA
CGACTTCTTCAAGTCCGCCATGCCCGAAGGCTACGTCCAGGAGCGCACCATCTTCTTCAAGGACGACGGC
AACTACAAGACCCGCGCCGAGGTGAAGTTCGAGGGCGACACCCTGGTGAACCGCATCGAGCTGAAGGGCA
TCGACTTCAAGGAGGACGGCAACATCCTGGGGCACAAGCTGGAGTACAACTACAACAGCCACAACGTCTA
TATCATGGCCGACAAGCAGAAGAACGGCATCAAGGTGAACTTCAAGATCCGCCACAACATCGAGGACGGC
AGCGTGCAGCTCGCCGACCACTACCAGCAGAACACCCCCATCGGCGACGGCCCCGTGCTGCTGCCCGACA
ACCACTACTTAAGCCACCAGTCCGCCCTGAGCAAAGACCCCAACGAGAAGCGCGATCACATGGTCCTGCT
GGAGTTCGTGACCGCCGCCGGGATCACTCTCGGCATGGACGAGCTGTACAAGCAATTGTTAATCACAAGT
TTGTACAAAAAAGCTGAACGAGAAACGTAAAATGATATAAATATCAATATATTAAATTAGATTTTGCATA
AAAAACAGACTACATAATACTGTAAAACACAACATATCCAGTCACTATGGCGGCCGCATTAGGCACCCCA
GGCTTTACACTTTATGCTTCCGGCTCGTATAATGTGTGGATTTTGAGTTAGGATCCGTCGAGATTTTCAG
GAGCTAAGGAAGCTAAAATGGAGAAAAAAATCACTGGATATACCACCGTTGATATATCCCAATGGCATCG
TAAAGAACATTTTGAGGCATTTCAGTCAGTTGCTCAATGTACCTATAACCAGACCGTTCAGCTGGATATT
ACGGCCTTTTTAAAGACCGTAAAGAAAAATAAGCACAAGTTTTATCCGGCCTTTATTCACATTCTTGCCC
GCCTGATGAATGCTCATCCGGAATTCCGTATGGCAATGAAAGACGGTGAGCTGGTGATATGGGATAGTGT
TCACCCTTGTTACACCGTTTTCCATGAGCAAACTGAAACGTTTTCATCGCTCTGGAGTGAATACCACGAC
GATTTCCGGCAGTTTCTACACATATATTCGCAAGATGTGGCGTGTTACGGTGAAAACCTGGCCTATTTCC
CTAAAGGGTTTATTGAGAATATGTTTTTCGTCTCAGCCAATCCCTGGGTGAGTTTCACCAGTTTTGATTT
AAACGTGGCCAATATGGACAACTTCTTCGCCCCCGTTTTCACCATGGGCAAATATTATACGCAAGGCGAC
AAGGTGCTGATGCCGCTGGCGATTCAGGTTCATCATGCCGTTTGTGATGGCTTCCATGTCGGCAGAATGC
TTAATGAATTACAACAGTACTGCGATGAGTGGCAGGGCGGGGCGTAAACGCGTGGATCCGGCTTACTAAA
AGCCAGATAACAGTATGCGTATTTGCGCGCTGATTTTTGCGGTATAAGAATATATACTGATATGTATACC
CGAAGTATGTCAAAAAGAGGTATGCTATGAAGCAGCGTATTACAGTGACAGTTGACAGCGACAGCTATCA
GTTGCTCAAGGCATATATGATGTCAATATCTCCGGTCTGGTAAGCACAACCATGCAGAATGAAGCCCGTC
GTCTGCGTGCCGAACGCTGGAAAGCGGAAAATCAGGAAGGGATGGCTGAGGTCGCCCGGTTTATTGAAAT
GAACGGCTCTTTTGCTGACGAGAACAGGGGCTGGTGAAATGCAGTTTAAGGTTTACACCTATAAAAGAGA
GAGCCGTTATCGTCTGTTTGTGGATGTACAGAGTGATATTATTGACACGCCCGGGCGACGGATGGTGATC
CCCCTGGCCAGTGCACGTCTGCTGTCAGATAAAGTCTCCCGTGAACTTTACCCGGTGGTGCATATCGGGG
ATGAAAGCTGGCGCATGATGACCACCGATATGGCCAGTGTGCCGGTCTCCGTTATCGGGGAAGAAGTGGC
TGATCTCAGCCACCGCGAAAATGACATCAAAAACGCCATTAACCTGATGTTCTGGGGAATATAAATGTCA
GGCTCCCTTATACACAGCCAGTCTGCAGGTCGACCATAGTGACTGGATATGTTGTGTTTTACAGTATTAT
GTAGTCTGTTTTTTATGCAAAATCTAATTTAATATATTGATATTTATATCATTTTACGTTTCTCGTTCAG
CTTTCTTGTACAAAGTGGTGATTAAGCGGCCATGCTAGAGTCCGCAAAAATCACCAGTCTCTCTCTACAA
ATCTATCTCTCTCTATTTTTCTCCAGAATAATGTGTGAGTAGTTCCCAGATAAGGGAATTAGGGTTCTTA
TAGGGTTTCGCTCATGTGTTGAGCATATAAGAAACCCTTAGTATGTATTTGTATTTGTAAAATACTTCTA
TCAATAAAATTTCTAATTCCTAAAACCAAAATCCAGTGACCTGCAGGCATGCGACGTCGGGCCCTCTAGA
GGATCCCCGGGTACCGCGAATTATCGATCATGAGCGGAGAATTAAGGGAGTCACGTTATGACCCCCGCCG
ATGACGCGGGACAAGCCGTTTTACGTTTGGAACTGACAGAACCGCAACGTTGAAGGAGCCACTGAGCCGC
GGGTTTCTGGAGTTTAATGAGCTAAGCACATACGTCAGAAACCATTATTGCGCGTTCAAAAGTCGCCTAA
GGTCACTATCAGCTAGCAAATATTTCTTGTCAAAAATGCTCCACTGACGTTCCATAAATTCCCCTCGGTA
TCCAATTAGAGTCTCATATTCACTCTCAACTCGATCGAGGGGATCTACCATGAGCCCAGAACGACGCCCG
GCCGACATCCGCCGTGCCACCGAGGCGGACATGCCGGCGGTCTGCACCATCGTCAACCACTACATCGAGA
CAAGCACGGTCAACTTCCGTACCGAGCCGCAGGAACCGCAGGAGTGGACGGACGACCTCGTCCGTCTGCG
GGAGCGCTATCCCTGGCTCGTCGCCGAGGTGGACGGCGAGGTCGCCGGCATCGCCTACGCGGGTCCCTGG
AAGGCACGCAACGCCTACGACTGGACGGCCGAGTCGACCGTGTACGTCTCCCCCCGCCACCAGCGGACGG
GACTGGGCTCCACGCTCTACACCCACCTGCTGAAGTCCCTGGAGGCACAGGGCTTCAAGAGCGTGGTCGC
TGTCATCGGGCTGCCCAACGACCCGAGCGTGCGCATGCACGAGGCGCTCGGATATGCCCCCCGCGGCATG
CTGCGGGCGGCCGGCTTCAAGCACGGGAACTGGCATGACGTGGGTTTCTGGCAGCTGGACTTCAGCCTGC
CGGTGCCGCCCCGTCCGGTCCTGCCCGTCACCGAAATCTGATGACCCCTAGAGTCAAGCAGATCGTTCAA
ACATTTGGCAATAAAGTTTCTTAAGATTGAATCCTGTTGCCGGTCTTGCGATGATTATCATATAATTTCT
GTTGAATTACGTTAAGCATGTAATAATTAACATGTAATGCATGACGTTATTTATGAGATGGGTTTTTATG
ATTAGAGTCCCGCAATTATACATTTAATACGCGATAGAAAACAAAATATAGCGCGCAAACTAGGATAAAT
TATCGCGCGCGGTGTCATCTATGTTACTAGATCGACCGGCATGCAAGCTGATAATTCAATTCGGCGTTAA
TTCAGTACATTAAAAACGTCCGCAATGTGTTATTAAGTTGTCTAAGCGTCAATTTGTTTACACCACAATA
TATCCTGCCACCAGCCAGCCAACAGCTCCCCGACCGGCAGCTCGGCACAAAATCACCACTCGATACAGGC
AGCCCATCAGTCCGGGACGGCGTCAGCGGGAGAGCCGTTGTAAGGCGGCAGACTTTGCTCATGTTACCGA
TGCTATTCGGAAGAACGGCAACTAAGCTGCCGGGTTTGAAACACGGATGATCTCGCGGAGGGTAGCATGT
TGATTGTAACGATGACAGAGCGTTGCTGCCTGTGATCAATTCGGGCACGAACCCAGTGGACATAAGCCTG
TTCGGTTCGTAAGCTGTAATGCAAGTAGCGTATGCGCTCACGCAACTGGTCCAGAACCTTGACCGAACGC
AGCGGTGGTAACGGCGCAGTGGCGGTTTTCATGGCTTGTTATGACTGTTTTTTTGGGGTACAGTCTATGC
CTCGGGCATCCAAGCAGCAAGCGCGTTACGCCGTGGGTCGATGTTTGATGTTATGGAGCAGCAACGATGT
TACGCAGCAGGGCAGTCGCCCTAAAACAAAGTTAAACATCATGGGGGAAGCGGTGATCGCCGAAGTATCG
ACTCAACTATCAGAGGTAGTTGGCGTCATCGAGCGCCATCTCGAACCGACGTTGCTGGCCGTACATTTGT
ACGGCTCCGCAGTGGATGGCGGCCTGAAGCCACACAGTGATATTGATTTGCTGGTTACGGTGACCGTAAG
GCTTGATGAAACAACGCGGCGAGCTTTGATCAACGACCTTTTGGAAACTTCGGCTTCCCCTGGAGAGAGC
GAGATTCTCCGCGCTGTAGAAGTCACCATTGTTGTGCACGACGACATCATTCCGTGGCGTTATCCAGCTA
AGCGCGAACTGCAATTTGGAGAATGGCAGCGCAATGACATTCTTGCAGGTATCTTCGAGCCAGCCACGAT
CGACATTGATCTGGCTATCTTGCTGACAAAAGCAAGAGAACATAGCGTTGCCTTGGTAGGTCCAGCGGCG
GAGGAACTCTTTGATCCGGTTCCTGAACAGGATCTATTTGAGGCGCTAAATGAAACCTTAACGCTATGGA
ACTCGCCGCCCGACTGGGCTGGCGATGAGCGAAATGTAGTGCTTACGTTGTCCCGCATTTGGTACAGCGC
AGTAACCGGCAAAATCGCGCCGAAGGATGTCGCTGCCGACTGGGCAATGGAGCGCCTGCCGGCCCAGTAT
CAGCCCGTCATACTTGAAGCTAGACAGGCTTATCTTGGACAAGAAGAAGATCGCTTGGCCTCGCGCGCAG
ATCAGTTGGAAGAATTTGTCCACTACGTGAAAGGCGAGATCACCAAGGTAGTCGGCAAATAATGTCTAGC
TAGAAATTCGTTCAAGCCGACGCCGCTTCGCGGCGCGGCTTAACTCAAGCGTTAGATGCACTAAGCACAT
AATTGCTCACAGCCAAACTATCAGGTCAAGTCTGCTTTTATTATTTTTAAGCGTGCATAATAAGCCCTAC
ACAAATTGGGAGATATATCATGCATGACCAAAATCCCTTAACGTGAGTTTTCGTTCCACTGAGCGTCAGA
CCCCGTAGAAAAGATCAAAGGATCTTCTTGAGATCCTTTTTTTCTGCGCGTAATCTGCTGCTTGCAAACA
AAAAAACCACCGCTACCAGCGGTGGTTTGTTTGCCGGATCAAGAGCTACCAACTCTTTTTCCGAAGGTAA
CTGGCTTCAGCAGAGCGCAGATACCAAATACTGTCCTTCTAGTGTAGCCGTAGTTAGGCCACCACTTCAA
GAACTCTGTAGCACCGCCTACATACCTCGCTCTGCTAATCCTGTTACCAGTGGCTGCTGCCAGTGGCGAT
AAGTCGTGTCTTACCGGGTTGGACTCAAGACGATAGTTACCGGATAAGGCGCAGCGGTCGGGCTGAACGG
GGGGTTCGTGCACACAGCCCAGCTTGGAGCGAACGACCTACACCGAACTGAGATACCTACAGCGTGAGCT
ATGAGAAAGCGCCACGCTTCCCGAAGGGAGAAAGGCGGACAGGTATCCGGTAAGCGGCAGGGTCGGAACA
GGAGAGCGCACGAGGGAGCTTCCAGGGGGAAACGCCTGGTATCTTTATAGTCCTGTCGGGTTTCGCCACC
TCTGACTTGAGCGTCGATTTTTGTGATGCTCGTCAGGGGGGCGGAGCCTATGGAAAAACGCCAGCAACGC
GGCCTTTTTACGGTTCCTGGCCTTTTGCTGGCCTTTTGCTCACATGTTCTTTCCTGCGTTATCCCCTGAT
TCTGTGGATAACCGTATTACCGCCTTTGAGTGAGCTGATACCGCTCGCCGCAGCCGAACGACCGAGCGCA
GCGAGTCAGTGAGCGAGGAAGCGGAAGAGCGCCTGATGCGGTATTTTCTCCTTACGCATCTGTGCGGTAT
TTCACACCGCATATGGTGCACTCTCAGTACAATCTGCTCTGATGCCGCATAGTTAAGCCAGTATACACTC
CGCTATCGCTACGTGACTGGGTCATGGCTGCGCCCCGACACCCGCCAACACCCGCTGACGCGCCCTGACG
GGCTTGTCTGCTCCCGGCATCCGCTTACAGACAAGCTGTGACCGTCTCCGGGAGCTGCATGTGTCAGAGG
TTTTCACCGTCATCACCGAAACGCGCGAGGCAGGGTGCCTTGATGTGGGCGCCGGCGGTCGAGTGGCGAC
GGCGCGGCTTGTCCGCGCCCTGGTAGATTGCCTGGCCCTAGGCCAGCCATTTTTGAGCGGCCAGCGGCCG
CGATAGGCCGACGCGAAGCGGCGGGGCGTAGGGAGCGCAGCGACCGAAGGGTAGGCGCTTTTTGCAGCTC
TTCGGCTGTGCGCTGGCCAGACAGTTATGCACAGGCCAGGCGGGTTTTAAGAGTTTTAATAAGTTTTAAA
GAGTTTTAGGCGGAAAAATCGCCTTTTTTCTCTTTTATATCAGTCACTTACATGTGTGACCGGTTCCCAA
TGTACGGCTTTGGGTTCCCAATGTACGGGTTCCGGTTCCCAATGTACGGCTTTGGGTTCCCAATGTACGT
GCTATCCACAGGAAAGAGACCTTTTCGACCTTTTTCCCCTGCTAGGGCAATTTGCCCTAGCATCTGCTCC
GTACATTAGGAACCGGCGGATGCTTCGCCCTCGATCAGGTTGCGGTAGCGCATGACTAGGATCGGGCCAG
CCTGCCCCGCCTCCTCCTTCAAATCGTACTCCGGCAGGTCATTTGACCCGATCAGCTTGCGCACGGTGAA
ACAGAACTTCTTGAACTCTCCGGCGCTGCCACTGCGTTCGTAGATCGTCTTGAACAACCATCTGGCTTCT
GCCTTGCCTGCGGCGCGGCGTGCCAGGCGGTAGAGAAAACGGCCGATGCCGGGATCGATCAAAAAGTAAT
CGGGGTGAACCGTCAGCACGTCCGGGTTCTTGCCTTCTGTGATCTCGCGGTACATCCAATCAGCTAGCTC
GATCTCGATGTACTCCGGCCGCCCGGTTTCGCTCTTTACGATCTTGTAGCGGCTAATCAAGGCTTCACCC
TCGGATACCGTCACCAGGCGGCCGTTCTTGGCCTTCTTCGTACGCTGCATGGCAACGTGCGTGGTGTTTA
ACCGAATGCAGGTTTCTACCAGGTCGTCTTTCTGCTTTCCGCCATCGGCTCGCCGGCAGAACTTGAGTAC
GTCCGCAACGTGTGGACGGAACACGCGGCCGGGCTTGTCTCCCTTCCCTTCCCGGTATCGGTTCATGGAT
TCGGTTAGATGGGAAACCGCCATCAGTACCAGGTCGTAATCCCACACACTGGCCATGCCGGCCGGCCCTG
CGGAAACCTCTACGTGCCCGTCTGGAAGCTCGTAGCGGATCACCTCGCCAGCTCGTCGGTCACGCTTCGA
CAGACGGAAAACGGCCACGTCCATGATGCTGCGACTATCGCGGGTGCCCACGTCATAGAGCATCGGAACG
AAAAAATCTGGTTGCTCGTCGCCCTTGGGCGGCTTCCTAATCGACGGCGCACCGGCTGCCGGCGGTTGCC
GGGATTCTTTGCGGATTCGATCAGCGGCCGCTTGCCACGATTCACCGGGGCGTGCTTCTGCCTCGATGCG
TTGCCGCTGGGCGGCCTGCGCGGCCTTCAACTTCTCCACCAGGTCATCACCCAGCGCCGCGCCGATTTGT
ACCGGGCCGGATGGTTTGCGACCGCTCACGCCGATTCCTCGGGCTTGGGGGTTCCAGTGCCATTGCAGGG
CCGGCAGACAACCCAGCCGCTTACGCCTGGCCAACCGCCCGTTCCTCCACACATGGGGCATTCCACGGCG
TCGGTGCCTGGTTGTTCTTGATTTTCCATGCCGCCTCCTTTAGCCGCTAAAATTCATCTACTCATTTATT
CATTTGCTCATTTACTCTGGTAGCTGCGCGATGTATTCAGATAGCAGCTCGGTAATGGTCTTGCCTTGGC
GTACCGCGTACATCTTCAGCTTGGTGTGATCCTCCGCCGGCAACTGAAAGTTGACCCGCTTCATGGCTGG
CGTGTCTGCCAGGCTGGCCAACGTTGCAGCCTTGCTGCTGCGTGCGCTCGGACGGCCGGCACTTAGCGTG
TTTGTGCTTTTGCTCATTTTCTCTTTACCTCATTAACTCAAATGAGTTTTGATTTAATTTCAGCGGCCAG
CGCCTGGACCTCGCGGGCAGCGTCGCCCTCGGGTTCTGATTCAAGAACGGTTGTGCCGGCGGCGGCAGTG
CCTGGGTAGCTCACGCGCTGCGTGATACGGGACTCAAGAATGGGCAGCTCGTACCCGGCCAGCGCCTCGG
CAACCTCACCGCCGATGCGCGTGCCTTTGATCGCCCGCGACACGACAAAGGCCGCTTGTAGCCTTCCATC
CGTGACCTCAATGCGCTGCTTAACCAGCTCCACCAGGTCGGCGGTGGCCCATATGTCGTAAGGGCTTGGC
TGCACCGGAATCAGCACGAAGTCGGCTGCCTTGATCGCGGACACAGCCAAGTCCGCCGCCTGGGGCGCTC
CGTCGATCACTACGAAGTCGCGCCGGCCGATGGCCTTCACGTCGCGGTCAATCGTCGGGCGGTCGATGCC
GACAACGGTTAGCGGTTGATCTTCCCGCACGGCCGCCCAATCGCGGGCACTGCCCTGGGGATCGGAATCG
ACTAACAGAACATCGGCCCCGGCGAGTTGCAGGGCGCGGGCTAGATGGGTTGCGATGGTCGTCTTGCCTG
ACCCGCCTTTCTGGTTAAGTACAGCGATAACCTTCATGCGTTCCCCTTGCGTATTTGTTTATTTACTCAT
CGCATCATATACGCAGCGACCGCATGACGCAAGCTGTTTTACTCAAATACACATCACCTTTTTAGACGGC
GGCGCTCGGTTTCTTCAGCGGCCAAGCTGGCCGGCCAGGCCGCCAGCTTGGCATCAGACAAACCGGCCAG
GATTTCATGCAGCCGCACGGTTGAGACGTGCGCGGGCGGCTCGAACACGTACCCGGCCGCGATCATCTCC
GCCTCGATCTCTTCGGTAATGAAAAACGGTTCGTCCTGGCCGTCCTGGTGCGGTTTCATGCTTGTTCCTC
TTGGCGTTCATTCTCGGCGGCCGCCAGGGCGTCGGCCTCGGTCAATGCGTCCTCACGGAAGGCACCGCGC
CGCCTGGCCTCGGTGGGCGTCACTTCCTCGCTGCGCTCAAGTGCGCGGTACAGGGTCGAGCGATGCACGC
CAAGCAGTGCAGCCGCCTCTTTCACGGTGCGGCCTTCCTGGTCGATCAGCTCGCGGGCGTGCGCGATCTG
TGCCGGGGTGAGGGTAGGGCGGGGGCCAAACTTCACGCCTCGGGCCTTGGCGGCCTCGCGCCCGCTCCGG
GTGCGGTCGATGATTAGGGAACGCTCGAACTCGGCAATGCCGGCGAACACGGTCAACACCATGCGGCCGG
CCGGCGTGGTGGTGTCGGCCCACGGCTCTGCCAGGCTACGCAGGCCCGCGCCGGCCTCCTGGATGCGCTC
GGCAATGTCCAGTAGGTCGCGGGTGCTGCGGGCCAGGCGGTCTAGCCTGGTCACTGTCACAACGTCGCCA
GGGCGTAGGTGGTCAAGCATCCTGGCCAGCTCCGGGCGGTCGCGCCTGGTGCCGGTGATCTTCTCGGAAA
ACAGCTTGGTGCAGCCGGCCGCGTGCAGTTCGGCCCGTTGGTTGGTCAAGTCCTGGTCGTCGGTGCTGAC
GCGGGCATAGCCCAGCAGGCCAGCGGCGGCGCTCTTGTTCATGGCGTAATGTCTCCGGTTCTAGTCGCAA
GTATTCTACTTTATGCGACTAAAACACGCGACAAGAAAACGCCAGGAAAAGGGCAGGGCGGCAGCCTGTC
GCGTAACTTAGGACTTGTGCGACATGTCGTTTTCAGAAGACGGCTGCACTGAACGTCAGAAGCCGACTGC
ACTATAGCAGCGGAGGGGTTGGATCAAAGTACTTTAAAGTACTTTAAAGTACTTTAAAGTACTTTGATCC
CGAGGGGAACCCTGTGGTTGGCATGCACATACAAATGGACGAACGGATAAACCTTTTCACGCCCTTTTAA
ATATCCGATTATTCTAATAAACGCTCTTTTCTCTTAGGTTTACCCGCCAATATATCCTGTCAAACACTGA
TAGTTTAAACTGAAGGCGGGAAACGACAATCTGATCCAAGCTCAAGCTGCTCTAGCCAATACGCAAACCG
CCTCTCCCCGCGCGTTGGCCGATTCATTAATGCAGCTGGCACGACAGGTTTCCCGACTGGAAAGCGGGCA
GTGAGCGCAACGCAATTAATGTGAGTTAGCTCACTCATTAGGCACCCCAGGCTTTACACTTTATGCTTCC
GGCTCGTATGTTGTGTGGAATTGTGAGCGGATAACAATTTCACACAGGAAACAGCTATGACATGATTACG
AATTCGAGCTCGG
Features (pLannotate 1.2.2; 30 found; start..end, strand, type, name):
    666..1382    +  CDS            EGFP: EGFP is a basic (constitutively fluorescent) green fluorescent protein published in 1996, derived from Aequorea victoria. It is reported to be a rapidly-maturing weak dimer with moderate acid sensitivity.
   1395..1519    +  protein_bind   attR1: mutant version of attR; recombination site for the Gateway® LR reaction LR Clonase™
   1544..1574    +  promoter       lac UV5 promoter: E. coli lac promoter with an "up" mutation
   1598..1627    +  promoter       cat promoter (fragment): promoter of the E. coli cat gene encoding chloramphenicol acetyltransferase
   1628..2287    +  CDS            CmR: chloramphenicol acetyltransferase; cat; confers resistance to chloramphenicol
   2466..2624    +  CDS            ccdA (fragment): CCDA_ECO57 - Also known as H, letA. Experimental evidence at protein level: Swiss-Prot protein existence level 1. Antitoxin component of a type II toxin-antitoxin (TA) system which inhibits the post-segregational killing (PSK) of plasmid-free cells, also referred to as a plasmid addiction system. Binds to and blocks the activity of CcdB; will also remove bound CcdB protein from the CcdB-GyrA complex by forming a CcdA-CcdB complex, a process termed rejuvenation. Functions as a transcriptional corepressor for the ccdAB operon, repression also requires CcdB (By similarity). From Escherichia coli
   2629..2931    +  CDS            ccdB: CCDB_ECOLI - Also known as G, letB, letD. Experimental evidence at protein level: Swiss-Prot protein existence level 1. Toxic component of a type II toxin-antitoxin (TA) system, functioning in plasmid maintainence. Responsible for the post- segregational killing (PSK) of plasmid-free cells, also referred to as a plasmid addiction system. Half-life of over 2 hours. Cell killing by CcdB is accompanied by filamentation, defects in chromosome and plasmid segregation, defects in cell division, formation of anucleate cells, decreased DNA synthesis and plasmid loss. Interferes with the activity of DN
   2975..3099    -  protein_bind   attR2: mutant version of attR; recombination site for the Gateway® LR reaction LR Clonase™
   3168..3327    +  polyA_signal   CaMV poly(A) signal (fragment): cauliflower mosaic virus polyadenylation signal
   3354..3376    -  misc_feature   MCS (fragment): pUC18/19 multiple cloning site
   3469..3648    +  promoter       NOS promoter: nopaline synthase promoter
   3690..4238    +  CDS            bar: PAT_STRHY - Experimental evidence at protein level: Swiss-Prot protein existence level 1. Inactivates phosphinothricin (PPT) by transfer of an acetyl group from acetyl CoA. Can also acetylate demethylphosphinothricin but not PTT or glutamate. This enzyme is an effector of phosphinothricin tripeptide (PTT or bialaphos) resistance. From Streptomyces hygroscopicus. Introduced by genetic manipulation and expressed in glufosinate-tolerant maize by Dekalb Genetics.
   4261..4513    +  terminator     NOS terminator: nopaline synthase terminator and poly(A) signal
   4606..4630    -  misc_feature   LB T-DNA repeat: left border repeat from nopaline C58 T-DNA
   4889..4912    +  promoter       Pc promoter (fragment): intI1 (promoter lies within the coding sequence); class 1 integron promoter
   5088..5144    +  CDS            GmR (fragment): gentamycin acetyltransferase; aacC1; confers resistance to gentamycin
   5155..5942    +  CDS            SmR (fragment): aminoglycoside adenylyltransferase (Murphy, 1985); aadA; confers resistance to spectinomycin and streptomycin
   6188..6776    +  rep_origin     ori: high-copy-number ColE1/pMB1/pBR322/pUC origin of replication
   6962..7102    -  misc_feature   bom: basis of mobility region from pBR322
   7204..7243    -  CDS            rop (fragment): Rop protein, which maintains plasmids at low copy number; rop
   7446..7640    -  rep_origin     pVS1 oriV: origin of replication for the Pseudomonas plasmid pVS1 (Heeb et al., 2000)
   7706..8779    -  CDS            pVS1 RepA: replication protein from the Pseudomonas plasmid pVS1 (Heeb et al., 2000)
   9208..9837    -  CDS            pVS1 StaA: stability protein from the Pseudomonas plasmid pVS1 (Heeb et al., 2000)
  10397..10798   -  CDS            Y4CG_SINFN (fragment): Protein inferred from homology: Swiss-Prot protein existence level 3. From Sinorhizobium fredii (strain NBRC 101917 / NGR234).
  11168..11192   -  misc_feature   RB T-DNA repeat: right border repeat from nopaline C58 T-DNA
  11256..11344   +  CDS            lacI (fragment): lac repressor; lacI; The lac repressor binds to the lac operator to inhibit transcription in E. coli. This inhibition can be relieved by adding lactose or isopropyl-β-D-thiogalactopyranoside (IPTG).
  11357..11378   +  protein_bind   CAP binding site: CAP binding activates transcription in the presence of cAMP. E. coli catabolite activator protein
  11393..11423   +  promoter       lac promoter: promoter for the E. coli lac operon
  11427..11449   +  protein_bind   lac operator (fragment): The lac repressor binds to the lac operator to inhibit transcription in E. coli. This inhibition can be relieved by adding lactose or isopropyl-β-D-thiogalactopyranoside (IPTG). lac repressor encoded by lacI
  11480..6       +  misc_feature   MCS (fragment) (across the origin): pUC18/19 multiple cloning site
