[The description below was written by a language model from this plasmid's Addgene catalogue record and pLannotate feature annotations shown in this document.]
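Description:
pUBN-paGFP-Dest is an empty Gateway destination binary vector for Agrobacterium-mediated stable transformation of plants, designed to fuse photoactivatable GFP (paGFP) to the N-terminus of a protein of interest. The 11.5 kb plasmid carries a high-copy ColE1/pUC-type origin with a bom site for propagation in E. coli, and the pVS1 oriV, RepA and StaA functions for replication and stable maintenance in Agrobacterium. Bacterial selection on the backbone is provided by an aadA spectinomycin/streptomycin resistance gene.

Between the nopaline-type right and left T-DNA border repeats lie two units. The first is the expression cassette. It comprises a GFP-family coding sequence, which the automated annotation labels EGFP but which corresponds to the catalogued paGFP tag. This is followed by a Gateway cassette (attR1, chloramphenicol resistance gene, ccdB, attR2) and a CaMV polyadenylation signal. An LR recombination with an entry clone replaces the CmR/ccdB segment with the gene of interest, placing it downstream of paGFP. The ccdB toxin counter-selects unrecombined vector, which is why the empty plasmid is kept in a ccdB-tolerant strain under chloramphenicol plus spectinomycin. The promoter driving the fusion is not annotated in the feature table or stated in the record. An unannotated stretch of several hundred bases sits upstream of the tag, and the "UB" in the name may hint at a ubiquitin promoter, but this is not confirmed by the record. The second unit is a NOS promoter–bar–NOS terminator cassette conferring phosphinothricin (Basta) resistance for selecting transgenic plants.

The vector is intended for fluorescent tagging in stably transformed plants. The photoactivatable tag suits experiments that switch on and follow a chosen subpopulation of the fusion protein in living cells.
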