Addgene plasmid #105108: pUBN-paGFP-Dest
Purpose: (Empty Backbone) fluorescent tagging in stably transformed plants
Depositing lab: Christopher Grefen. Depositing organization: Eberhard Karls Universitaet Tuebingen. Publication: Applications of fluorescent marker proteins in plant cell biology. Blatt MR, Grefen C. Methods Mol Biol. 2014;1062:487-507. doi: 10.1007/978-1-62703-580-4_26. PubMed 24057383.
Backbone
  Vector backbone: pUBN-paGFP-Dest
  Vector type: Plant Expression
  Selectable markers: Basta
  Tag / fusion protein: paGFP (N terminal on backbone)
Growth in bacteria
  Bacterial resistance: Chloramphenicol and Spectinomycin, 25 & 50 μg/mL
  Growth temperature: 37°C
  Growth strain: ccdB Survival
  Copy number: High Copy
Gene/Insert
  Gene/Insert name: None
  Tag / fusion protein: paGFP (N terminal on backbone)
Terms and licenses: Academic/Nonprofit Terms; Industry Terms: Not Available to Industry
How to cite: pUBN-paGFP-Dest was a gift from Christopher Grefen (Addgene plasmid # 105108 ; http://n2t.net/addgene:105108 ; RRID:Addgene_105108)
